Addgene plasmid #42154: pNH042
Depositing lab: Colin Dolphin. Depositing organization: King's College London. Publication: A simplified counter-selection recombineering protocol for creating fluorescent protein reporter constructs directly from C. elegans fosmid genomic clones. Hirani N, Westenberg M, Gami MS, Davis P, Hope IA, Dolphin CT. BMC Biotechnol. 2013 Jan 3;13(1):1. 10.1186/1472-6750-13-1 PubMed 23281894.
Backbone
  Vector backbone: pCC1Fos
  Backbone manufacturer: Eipcentre
  Backbone size w/o insert (bp): 8353
  Total vector size (bp): 9267
Growth in bacteria
  Bacterial resistance: Chloramphenicol and Ampicillin, 25 & 100 μg/mL
  Growth temperature: 37°C
  Growth strain: EPI300
  Growth instructions: pCC1Fos-based 'CopyControl' construct enabling transient induction of copy-number
  Copy number: Low Copy
Gene/Insert
  Gene/Insert name: mCherry
  Insert size (bp): 914
Terms and licenses: Academic/Nonprofit Terms; Industry Terms: Not Available to Industry
Depositor comments: Single-copy vector under non-induced condition. Copy-number-inducible with arabinose enables transient induction of copy-number for DNA isolation, etc.
How to cite: pNH042 was a gift from Colin Dolphin (Addgene plasmid # 42154 ; http://n2t.net/addgene:42154 ; RRID:Addgene_42154)
