[The description below was written by a language model from this plasmid's Addgene catalogue record and pLannotate feature annotations shown in this document.]
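Description:
pNH042 is a 9.3 kb construct built on the pCC1Fos "CopyControl" fosmid backbone, carrying an mCherry insert of roughly 0.9 kb. It is propagated in E. coli as a single-copy replicon using the F-plasmid machinery annotated in the sequence: the ori2 (oriS) origin with its initiator repE and the incC incompatibility region, plus the sopA, sopB and sopC partitioning system that ensures stable inheritance at one copy per cell. A second origin, oriV, is also present. This is the inducible high-copy origin of the CopyControl system, which fires only when its initiator protein is supplied by the host. The record indicates that arabinose induction in the EPI300 strain transiently raises copy number, for example to improve DNA yield. Selection is dual: the backbone's chloramphenicol acetyltransferase gene (cat) with its own promoter, and a β-lactamase (AmpR) cassette with the bla promoter that lies next to the mCherry sequence.

The payload is the coding sequence for mCherry, a rapidly maturing monomeric red fluorescent protein derived from Discosoma. In the feature table it sits between a small f1 ori fragment and the remnants of the backbone's lac promoter/CAP site region, which is oriented on the opposite strand. No promoter positioned to drive mCherry is annotated, and the record does not state that the protein is meant to be expressed from this plasmid. The associated publication concerns counter-selection recombineering to build fluorescent protein reporter fusions directly in C. elegans fosmid genomic clones. This suggests that pNH042 supplies the mCherry tag sequence for that workflow, although its exact role is not spelled out in the record.
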