Features (pLannotate 1.2.2; 19 found; start..end, strand, type, name):
     23..169     +  CDS            yuaZ (fragment): YUAZ_ECO57 - Protein predicted: Swiss-Prot protein existence level 4. From Escherichia coli O157:H7.
    240..1100    -  CDS            AmpR: β-lactamase; bla; confers resistance to ampicillin, carbenicillin, and related antibiotics
   1101..1205    -  promoter       AmpR promoter: bla
   1232..1305    +  rep_origin     f1 ori (fragment) (sequence withheld): f1 bacteriophage origin of replication; arrow indicates direction of (+) strand synthesis
   1338..2198    +  CDS            mCherry: mCherry is a basic (constitutively fluorescent) red fluorescent protein published in 2004, derived from Discosoma sp.. It is reported to be a very rapidly-maturing monomer with low acid sensitivity.
   2258..2288    -  promoter       lac promoter: promoter for the E. coli lac operon
   2303..2324    -  protein_bind   CAP binding site: CAP binding activates transcription in the presence of cAMP. E. coli catabolite activator protein
   2337..2400    -  CDS            lacI (fragment): lac repressor; lacI; The lac repressor binds to the lac operator to inhibit transcription in E. coli. This inhibition can be relieved by adding lactose or isopropyl-β-D-thiogalactopyranoside (IPTG).
   2442..2459    +  promoter       tet promoter (fragment): E. coli promoter for tetracycline efflux protein gene
   2547..3203    -  CDS            cat: CAT_ECOLX - Experimental evidence at protein level: Swiss-Prot protein existence level 1. This enzyme is an effector of chloramphenicol resistance in bacteria. From Escherichia coli. This protein is used as a marker in many commonly used cloning vectors, such as pACYC184.
   3204..3306    -  promoter       cat promoter: promoter of the E. coli cat gene encoding chloramphenicol acetyltransferase
   3422..3766    +  CDS            resD (fragment): REDF_ECOLI - Also known as D. Protein inferred from homology: Swiss-Prot protein existence level 3. Acts as a repressor of transcription and as a site-specific resolvase that cleaves at the RfsF site. From Escherichia coli (strain K12).
   4164..4778    +  rep_origin     oriV: origin of replication for the bacterial F plasmid
   4854..5073    +  rep_origin     ori2: secondary origin of replication for the bacterial F plasmid; also known as oriS
   5164..5919    +  CDS            repE: replication initiation protein for the bacterial F plasmid; repE
   5922..6172    +  misc_feature   incC: incC; incompatibility region of the bacterial F plasmid
   6498..7673    +  CDS            sopA: partitioning protein for the bacterial F plasmid; sopA
   7673..8644    +  CDS            sopB: partitioning protein for the bacterial F plasmid; sopB
   8717..9190    +  misc_feature   sopC: sopC; centromere-like partitioning region of the bacterial F plasmid
>Addgene plasmid #42154 | pNH042 | depositor full sequence | sequence record 56937 | pNH042 sequence 9267 bps
AGAACGGAGTAACCTCGGTGTGCGGTTGTATGCCTGCTGTGGATTGCTGCTGTGTCCTGCTTATCCACAA
CATTTTGCGCACGGTTATGTGGACAAAATACCTGGTTACCCAGGCCGTGCCGGCACGTTAACCGGGCTGC
ATCCGATGCAAGTGTGTCGCTGTCGACGAGCTCGCGAGCTCGTCTGACGCTCAGTGGAACGAAAACTCAC
GTTAAGGGATTTTGGTCATGAATTAATTCTTACCAATGCTTAATCAGTGAGGCACCTATCTCAGCGATCT
GTCTATTTCGTTCATCCATAGTTGCCTGACTCCCCGTCGTGTAGATAACTACGATACGGGAGGGCTTACC
ATCTGGCCCCAGTGCTGCAATGATACCGCGAGACCCACGCTCACCGGCTCCAGATTTATCAGCAATAAAC
CAGCCAGCCGGAAGGGCCGAGCGCAGAAGTGGTCCTGCAACTTTATCCGCCTCCATCCAGTCTATTAATT
GTTGCCGGGAAGCTAGAGTAAGTAGTTCGCCAGTTAATAGTTTGCGCAACGTTGTTGCCATTGCTACAGG
CATCGTGGTGTCACGCTCGTCGTTTGGTATGGCTTCATTCAGCTCCGGTTCCCAACGATCAAGGCGAGTT
ACATGATCCCCCATGTTGTGCAAAAAAGCGGTTAGCTCCTTCGGTCCTCCGATCGTTGTCAGAAGTAAGT
TGGCCGCAGTGTTATCACTCATGGTTATGGCAGCACTGCATAATTCTCTTACTGTCATGCCATCCGTAAG
ATGCTTTTCTGTGACTGGTGAGTACTCAACCAAGTCATTCTGAGAATAGTGTATGCGGCGACCGAGTTGC
TCTTGCCCGGCGTCAATACGGGATAATACCGCGCCACATAGCAGAACTTTAAAAGTGCTCATCATTGGAA
AACGTTCTTCGGGGCGAAAACTCTCAAGGATCTTACCGCTGTTGAGATCCAGTTCGATGTAACCCACTCG
TGCACCCAACTGATCTTCAGCATCTTTTACTTTCACCAGCGTTTCTGGGTGAGCAAAAACAGGAAGGCAA
AATGCCGCAAAAAAGGGAATAAGGGCGACACGGAAATGTTGAATACTCATACTCTTCCTTTTTCAATATT
ATTGAAGCATTTATCAGGGTTATTGTCTCATGAGCGGATACATATTTGAATGTATTTAGAAAAATAAACA
AATAGGGGTTCCGCGCACATTTCCCCGAAAAGTGCCACCTG
[74 nt withheld, positions 1232-1305]
CCCTCAGCGCGGCCGCTAGCGGATCCTTAAAAATGGTCTCAAAGGGTGAAGAAGATAACATGGCAATTAT
TAAAGAGTTTATGCGTTTCAAGGTGCATATGGAGGGATCTGTCAATGGGCATGAGTTTGAAATTGAAGGT
GAAGGAGAAGGCCGACCATATGAGGGAACACAAACCGCAAAACTAAAGGTAAGTTTAAACATATATATAC
TAACTAACCCTGATTATTTAAATTTTCAGGTAACTAAAGGCGGACCATTACCATTCGCCTGGGACATCCT
CTCTCCACAGTTCATGTATGGAAGTAAAGCTTATGTTAAACATCCGGCAGATATACCAGATTATTTGAAA
CTTTCATTCCCGGAGGGTTTTAAGTGGGAACGCGTAATGAATTTTGAAGACGGAGGAGTTGTTACAGTGA
CGCAAGACTCAAGGTAAGTTTAAACAGTTCGGTACTAACTAACCATACATATTTAAATTTTCAGCCTCCA
AGATGGAGAATTTATTTATAAAGTCAAACTTCGAGGAACGAATTTCCCCTCGGATGGACCTGTTATGCAG
AAGAAGACTATGGGATGGGAAGCTTCAAGTGAAAGAATGTACCCTGAAGACGGTGCTCTTAAGGGAGAGA
TTAAACAACGTCTTAAATTGAAAGATGGAGGACATTACGATGCTGAGGTAAGTTTAAACATGATTTTACT
AACTAACTAATCTGATTTAAATTTTCAGGTGAAGACAACTTACAAAGCCAAAAAACCAGTTCAGCTGCCA
GGAGCGTACAATGTTAATATTAAACTGGATATCACCTCCCACAACGAGGATTACACTATCGTTGAGCAAT
ATGAAAGAGCTGAAGGGCGGCACTCGACAGGTGGCATGGATGAATTGTATAAGACTAGTGGATCCTAAGG
TACCGCGGCCGCGCTGAGGGGCTGGCCGCTCACAATTCCACACAACATACGAGCCGGAAGCATAAAGTGT
AAAGCCTGGGGTGCCTAATGAGTGAGCTAACTCACATTAATTGCGTTGCGCTCACTGCCCGCTTTCCAGT
CGGGAAACCTGTCGTGCCAGCTGCATTAATGAATCGGCCAACGCGAACCCCTTGCGGCCGCCCGGGCCGT
CGACCAATTCTCATGTTTGACAGCTTATCATCGAATTTCTGCCATTCATCCGCTTATTATCACTTATTCA
GGCGTAGCAACCAGGCGTTTAAGGGCACCAATAACTGCCTTAAAAAAATTACGCCCCGCCCTGCCACTCA
TCGCAGTACTGTTGTAATTCATTAAGCATTCTGCCGACATGGAAGCCATCACAAACGGCATGATGAACCT
GAATCGCCAGCGGCATCAGCACCTTGTCGCCTTGCGTATAATATTTGCCCATGGTGAAAACGGGGGCGAA
GAAGTTGTCCATATTGGCCACGTTTAAATCAAAACTGGTGAAACTCACCCAGGGATTGGCTGAGACGAAA
AACATATTCTCAATAAACCCTTTAGGGAAATAGGCCAGGTTTTCACCGTAACACGCCACATCTTGCGAAT
ATATGTGTAGAAACTGCCGGAAATCGTCGTGGTATTCACTCCAGAGCGATGAAAACGTTTCAGTTTGCTC
ATGGAAAACGGTGTAACAAGGGTGAACACTATCCCATATCACCAGCTCACCGTCTTTCATTGCCATACGA
AATTCCGGATGAGCATTCATCAGGCGGGCAAGAATGTGAATAAAGGCCGGATAAAACTTGTGCTTATTTT
TCTTTACGGTCTTTAAAAAGGCCGTAATATCCAGCTGAACGGTCTGGTTATAGGTACATTGAGCAACTGA
CTGAAATGCCTCAAAATGTTCTTTACGATGCCATTGGGATATATCAACGGTGGTATATCCAGTGATTTTT
TTCTCCATTTTAGCTTCCTTAGCTCCTGAAAATCTCGATAACTCAAAAAATACGCCCGGTAGTGATCTTA
TTTCATTATGGTGAAAGTTGGAACCTCTTACGTGCCGATCAACGTCTCATTTTCGCCAAAAGTTGGCCCA
GGGCTTCCCGGTATCAACAGGGACACCAGGATTTATTTATTCTGCGAAGTGATCTTCCGTCACAGGTATT
TATTCGCGATAAGCTCATGGAGCGGCGTAACCGTCGCACAGGAAGGACAGAGAAAGCGCGGATCTGGGAA
GTGACGGACAGAACGGTCAGGACCTGGATTGGGGAGGCGGTTGCCGCCGCTGCTGCTGACGGTGTGACGT
TCTCTGTTCCGGTCACACCACATACGTTCCGCCATTCCTATGCGATGCACATGCTGTATGCCGGTATACC
GCTGAAAGTTCTGCAAAGCCTGATGGGACATAAGTCCATCAGTTCAACGGAAGTCTACACGAAGGTTTTT
GCGCTGGATGTGGCTGCCCGGCACCGGGTGCAGTTTGCGATGCCGGAGTCTGATGCGGTTGCGATGCTGA
AACAATTATCCTGAGAATAAATGCCTTGGCCTTTATATGGAAATGTGGAACTGAGTGGATATGCTGTTTT
TGTCTGTTAAACAGAGAAGCTGGCTGTTATCCACTGAGAAGCGAACGAAACAGTCGGGAAAATCTCCCAT
TATCGTAGAGATCCGCATTATTAATCTCAGGAGCCTGTGTAGCGTTTATAGGAAGTAGTGTTCTGTCATG
ATGCCTGCAAGCGGTAACGAAAACGATTTGAATATGCCTTCAGGAACAATAGAAATCTTCGTGCGGTGTT
ACGTTGAAGTGGAGCGGATTATGTCAGCAATGGACAGAACAACCTAATGAACACAGAACCATGATGTGGT
CTGTCCTTTTACAGCCAGTAGTGCTCGCCGCAGTCGAGCGACAGGGCGAAGCCCTCGGCTGGTTGCCCTC
GCCGCTGGGCTGGCGGCCGTCTATGGCCCTGCAAACGCGCCAGAAACGCCGTCGAAGCCGTGTGCGAGAC
ACCGCGGCCGGCCGCCGGCGTTGTGGATACCTCGCGGAAAACTTGGCCCTCACTGACAGATGAGGGGCGG
ACGTTGACACTTGAGGGGCCGACTCACCCGGCGCGGCGTTGACAGATGAGGGGCAGGCTCGATTTCGGCC
GGCGACGTGGAGCTGGCCAGCCTCGCAAATCGGCGAAAACGCCTGATTTTACGCGAGTTTCCCACAGATG
ATGTGGACAAGCCTGGGGATAAGTGCCCTGCGGTATTGACACTTGAGGGGCGCGACTACTGACAGATGAG
GGGCGCGATCCTTGACACTTGAGGGGCAGAGTGCTGACAGATGAGGGGCGCACCTATTGACATTTGAGGG
GCTGTCCACAGGCAGAAAATCCAGCATTTGCAAGGGTTTCCGCCCGTTTTTCGGCCACCGCTAACCTGTC
TTTTAACCTGCTTTTAAACCAATATTTATAAACCTTGTTTTTAACCAGGGCTGCGCCCTGTGCGCGTGAC
CGCGCACGCCGAAGGGGGGTGCCCCCCCTTCTCGAACCCTCCCGGTCGAGTGAGCGAGGAAGCACCAGGG
AACAGCACTTATATATTCTGCTTACACACGATGCCTGAAAAAACTTCCCTTGGGGTTATCCACTTATCCA
CGGGGATATTTTTATAATTATTTTTTTTATAGTTTTTAGATCTTCTTTTTTAGAGCGCCTTGTAGGCCTT
TATCCATGCTGGTTCTAGAGAAGGTGTTGTGACAAATTGCCCTTTCAGTGTGACAAATCACCCTCAAATG
ACAGTCCTGTCTGTGACAAATTGCCCTTAACCCTGTGACAAATTGCCCTCAGAAGAAGCTGTTTTTTCAC
AAAGTTATCCCTGCTTATTGACTCTTTTTTATTTAGTGTGACAATCTAAAAACTTGTCACACTTCACATG
GATCTGTCATGGCGGAAACAGCGGTTATCAATCACAAGAAACGTAAAAATAGCCCGCGAATCGTCCAGTC
AAACGACCTCACTGAGGCGGCATATAGTCTCTCCCGGGATCAAAAACGTATGCTGTATCTGTTCGTTGAC
CAGATCAGAAAATCTGATGGCACCCTACAGGAACATGACGGTATCTGCGAGATCCATGTTGCTAAATATG
CTGAAATATTCGGATTGACCTCTGCGGAAGCCAGTAAGGATATACGGCAGGCATTGAAGAGTTTCGCGGG
GAAGGAAGTGGTTTTTTATCGCCCTGAAGAGGATGCCGGCGATGAAAAAGGCTATGAATCTTTTCCTTGG
TTTATCAAACGTGCGCACAGTCCATCCAGAGGGCTTTACAGTGTACATATCAACCCATATCTCATTCCCT
TCTTTATCGGGTTACAGAACCGGTTTACGCAGTTTCGGCTTAGTGAAACAAAAGAAATCACCAATCCGTA
TGCCATGCGTTTATACGAATCCCTGTGTCAGTATCGTAAGCCGGATGGCTCAGGCATCGTCTCTCTGAAA
ATCGACTGGATCATAGAGCGTTACCAGCTGCCTCAAAGTTACCAGCGTATGCCTGACTTCCGCCGCCGCT
TCCTGCAGGTCTGTGTTAATGAGATCAACAGCAGAACTCCAATGCGCCTCTCATACATTGAGAAAAAGAA
AGGCCGCCAGACGACTCATATCGTATTTTCCTTCCGCGATATCACTTCCATGACGACAGGATAGTCTGAG
GGTTATCTGTCACAGATTTGAGGGTGGTTCGTCACATTTGTTCTGACCTACTGAGGGTAATTTGTCACAG
TTTTGCTGTTTCCTTCAGCCTGCATGGATTTTCTCATACTTTTTGAACTGTAATTTTTAAGGAAGCCAAA
TTTGAGGGCAGTTTGTCACAGTTGATTTCCTTCTCTTTCCCTTCGTCATGTGACCTGATATCGGGGGTTA
GTTCGTCATCATTGATGAGGGTTGATTATCACAGTTTATTACTCTGAATTGGCTATCCGCGTGTGTACCT
CTACCTGGAGTTTTTCCCACGGTGGATATTTCTTCTTGCGCTGAGCGTAAGAGCTATCTGACAGAACAGT
TCTTCTTTGCTTCCTCGCCAGTTCGCTCGCTATGCTCGGTTACACGGCTGCGGCGAGCGCTAGTGATAAT
AAGTGACTGAGGTATGTGCTCTTCTTATCTCCTTTTGTAGTGTTGCTCTTATTTTAAACAACTTTGCGGT
TTTTTGATGACTTTGCGATTTTGTTGTTGCTTTGCAGTAAATTGCAAGATTTAATAAAAAAACGCAAAGC
AATGATTAAAGGATGTTCAGAATGAAACTCATGGAAACACTTAACCAGTGCATAAACGCTGGTCATGAAA
TGACGAAGGCTATCGCCATTGCACAGTTTAATGATGACAGCCCGGAAGCGAGGAAAATAACCCGGCGCTG
GAGAATAGGTGAAGCAGCGGATTTAGTTGGGGTTTCTTCTCAGGCTATCAGAGATGCCGAGAAAGCAGGG
CGACTACCGCACCCGGATATGGAAATTCGAGGACGGGTTGAGCAACGTGTTGGTTATACAATTGAACAAA
TTAATCATATGCGTGATGTGTTTGGTACGCGATTGCGACGTGCTGAAGACGTATTTCCACCGGTGATCGG
GGTTGCTGCCCATAAAGGTGGCGTTTACAAAACCTCAGTTTCTGTTCATCTTGCTCAGGATCTGGCTCTG
AAGGGGCTACGTGTTTTGCTCGTGGAAGGTAACGACCCCCAGGGAACAGCCTCAATGTATCACGGATGGG
TACCAGATCTTCATATTCATGCAGAAGACACTCTCCTGCCTTTCTATCTTGGGGAAAAGGACGATGTCAC
TTATGCAATAAAGCCCACTTGCTGGCCGGGGCTTGACATTATTCCTTCCTGTCTGGCTCTGCACCGTATT
GAAACTGAGTTAATGGGCAAATTTGATGAAGGTAAACTGCCCACCGATCCACACCTGATGCTCCGACTGG
CCATTGAAACTGTTGCTCATGACTATGATGTCATAGTTATTGACAGCGCGCCTAACCTGGGTATCGGCAC
GATTAATGTCGTATGTGCTGCTGATGTGCTGATTGTTCCCACGCCTGCTGAGTTGTTTGACTACACCTCC
GCACTGCAGTTTTTCGATATGCTTCGTGATCTGCTCAAGAACGTTGATCTTAAAGGGTTCGAGCCTGATG
TACGTATTTTGCTTACCAAATACAGCAATAGTAATGGCTCTCAGTCCCCGTGGATGGAGGAGCAAATTCG
GGATGCCTGGGGAAGCATGGTTCTAAAAAATGTTGTACGTGAAACGGATGAAGTTGGTAAAGGTCAGATC
CGGATGAGAACTGTTTTTGAACAGGCCATTGATCAACGCTCTTCAACTGGTGCCTGGAGAAATGCTCTTT
CTATTTGGGAACCTGTCTGCAATGAAATTTTCGATCGTCTGATTAAACCACGCTGGGAGATTAGATAATG
AAGCGTGCGCCTGTTATTCCAAAACATACGCTCAATACTCAACCGGTTGAAGATACTTCGTTATCGACAC
CAGCTGCCCCGATGGTGGATTCGTTAATTGCGCGCGTAGGAGTAATGGCTCGCGGTAATGCCATTACTTT
GCCTGTATGTGGTCGGGATGTGAAGTTTACTCTTGAAGTGCTCCGGGGTGATAGTGTTGAGAAGACCTCT
CGGGTATGGTCAGGTAATGAACGTGACCAGGAGCTGCTTACTGAGGACGCACTGGATGATCTCATCCCTT
CTTTTCTACTGACTGGTCAACAGACACCGGCGTTCGGTCGAAGAGTATCTGGTGTCATAGAAATTGCCGA
TGGGAGTCGCCGTCGTAAAGCTGCTGCACTTACCGAAAGTGATTATCGTGTTCTGGTTGGCGAGCTGGAT
GATGAGCAGATGGCTGCATTATCCAGATTGGGTAACGATTATCGCCCAACAAGTGCTTATGAACGTGGTC
AGCGTTATGCAAGCCGATTGCAGAATGAATTTGCTGGAAATATTTCTGCGCTGGCTGATGCGGAAAATAT
TTCACGTAAGATTATTACCCGCTGTATCAACACCGCCAAATTGCCTAAATCAGTTGTTGCTCTTTTTTCT
CACCCCGGTGAACTATCTGCCCGGTCAGGTGATGCACTTCAAAAAGCCTTTACAGATAAAGAGGAATTAC
TTAAGCAGCAGGCATCTAACCTTCATGAGCAGAAAAAAGCTGGGGTGATATTTGAAGCTGAAGAAGTTAT
CACTCTTTTAACTTCTGTGCTTAAAACGTCATCTGCATCAAGAACTAGTTTAAGCTCACGACATCAGTTT
GCTCCTGGAGCGACAGTATTGTATAAGGGCGATAAAATGGTGCTTAACCTGGACAGGTCTCGTGTTCCAA
CTGAGTGTATAGAGAAAATTGAGGCCATTCTTAAGGAACTTGAAAAGCCAGCACCCTGATGCGACCACGT
TTTAGTCTACGTTTATCTGTCTTTACTTAATGTCCTTTGTTACAGGCCAGAAAGCATAACTGGCCTGAAT
ATTCTCTCTGGGCCCACTGTTCCACTTGTATCGTCGGTCTGATAATCAGACTGGGACCACGGTCCCACTC
GTATCGTCGGTCTGATTATTAGTCTGGGACCACGGTCCCACTCGTATCGTCGGTCTGATTATTAGTCTGG
GACCACGGTCCCACTCGTATCGTCGGTCTGATAATCAGACTGGGACCACGGTCCCACTCGTATCGTCGGT
CTGATTATTAGTCTGGGACCATGGTCCCACTCGTATCGTCGGTCTGATTATTAGTCTGGGACCACGGTCC
CACTCGTATCGTCGGTCTGATTATTAGTCTGGAACCACGGTCCCACTCGTATCGTCGGTCTGATTATTAG
TCTGGGACCACGGTCCCACTCGTATCGTCGGTCTGATTATTAGTCTGGGACCACGATCCCACTCGTGTTG
TCGGTCTGATTATCGGTCTGGGACCACGGTCCCACTTGTATTGTCGATCAGACTATCAGCGTGAGACTAC
GATTCCATCAATGCCTGTCAAGGGCAAGTATTGACATGTCGTCGTAACCTGT
