>Addgene plasmid #42154 | pNH042 | addgene partial sequence | sequence record 58140 | Amp-R 5'-ATAATACCGCGCCACATAGC-3'
TCAAGGATCTTACCGCTGTTGAGATCCAGTTCGATGTAACCCACTCGTGCACCCAACTGATCTTCAGCAT
CTTTTACTTTCACCAGCGTTTCTGGGTGAGCAAAAACAGGAAGGCAAAATGCCGCAAAAAAGGGAATAAG
GGCGACACGGAAATGTTGAATACTCATACTCTTCCTTTTTCAATATTATTGAAGCATTTATCAGGGTTAT
TGTCTCATGAGCGGATACATATTTGAATGTATTTAGAAAAATAAACAAATAGGGGTTCCGCGCACATTTC
CCCGAAAAGTGCCACCTG
[74 nt withheld, positions 299-372]
CCCTCAGCGCGGCCGCTAGCGGATCCTTAAAAATGGTCTCAAAGGGTGAAGAAGATAACATGGCAATTAT
TAAAGAGTTTATGCGTTTCAAGGTGCATATGGAGGGATCTGTCAATGGGCATGAGTTTGAAATTGAAGGT
GAAGGAGAAGGCCGACCATATGAGGGAACACAAACCGCAAAACTAAAGGTAAGTTTAAACATATATATAC
TAACTAACCCTGATTATTTAAATTTTCAGGTAACTAAAGGCGGACCATTACCATTCGCCTGGGACATCCT
CTCTCCACAGTTCATGTATGGAAGTAAAGCTTATGTTAAACATCCGGCAGATATACCAGATTATTTGAAA
CTTTC
